>Addgene plasmid #34483 | KHBD00368 | depositor partial sequence | sequence record 41050 | KHBD00368 sequence 435 bps
ATGTCGGACTGGGACTCTGTGACTGTTCTTCGGAAGAAAGCACCGAAATCGTCGACCCTCAAGACGGAAT
CGGCGGTCAACCAGGCACGCCGTCAAGGAGTCGCCGTGGATACCCAACAGAAGTATGGTGCTGGCACCAA
CAAGCAGCATGTGACCACCAAGAACACTGCCAAACTAGACCGCGAGACCGAGGAGCTGCGCCACGACAAG
ATTCCCCTCGATGTGGGCAAGCTCATCCAGCAGGGACGACAGAGCAAGGGCCTCAGCCAAAAGGACCTGG
CAACTAAAATCTGCGAAAAGCAGCAAGTGGTAACCGACTACGAGGCCGGTCGCGGTATTCCAAACAACTT
GATTCTGGGTAAAATGGAACGCGTTCTCGGCATTAAGCTGCGCGGCAAGGAGCGCGGCCAACCAATAGCA
CCTCCCGGTAAAAAG
