>Addgene plasmid #34483 | KHBD00368 | addgene partial sequence | sequence record 42550 | M13-F20 5'-TGTAAAACGACGGCCAGT-3'
TTTTTTTTGACTGATAGTGACCTGTTCGTTGCAACAAATTGATGAGCAATGCTTTTTTATAATGCCAACT
TTGTACAAAAAAGTTGGCACCATGTCGGACTGGGACTCTGTGACTGTTCTTCGGAAGAAAGCACCGAAAT
CGTCGACCCTCAAGACGGAATCGGCGGTCAACCAGGCACGCCGTCAAGGAGTCGCCGTGGATACCCAACA
GAAGTATGGTGCTGGCACCAACAAGCAGCATGTGACCACCAAGAACACTGCCAAACTAGACCGCGAGACC
GAGGAGCTGCGCCACGACAAGATTCCCCTCGATGTGGGCAAGCTCATCCAGCAGGGACGACAGAGCAAGG
GCCTCAGCCAAAAGGACCTGGCAACTAAAATCTGCGAAAAGCAGCAAGTGGTAACCGACTACGAGGCCGG
TCGCGGTATTCCAAACAACTTGATTCTGGGTAAAATGGAACGCGTTCTCGGCATTAAGCTGCGCGGCAAG
GAGCGCGGCCAACCAATAGCACCTCCCGGTAAAAAGTTGCCAACTTTCTTGTACAAAGTTGGCATTATAA
GAAAGCATTGCTTATCAATTTGTTGCAACGAACAGGTCACTATCAGTCAAAATAAAATCATTATTTGCCA
TCCAGCTGATATCCCCTATAGTGAGTCGTATTACATGGTCATAGCTGTTTCCTGGCAGCTCTGGNCCGTG
TCTCAAAATCTCTGATGTTACATTGCACAAGATAAAAATATATCATCATGAACAATAAAACTGTCTGCTT
ACATAAACAG
