[The description below was written by a language model from this plasmid's Addgene catalogue record.]
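Description:
KHBD00368 is a Gateway entry-type clone built in the pDONR221 donor vector backbone, carrying the open reading frame of the Drosophila melanogaster gene CG4143, also known as mbf1 (multiprotein bridging factor 1). The insert is 435 bp in a backbone of about 2.5 kb, giving a small plasmid that is maintained at high copy in standard E. coli cloning strains under kanamycin selection. No feature table accompanies the record, so the individual elements of the backbone are not listed. The insert was introduced by Gateway recombination, and in pDONR221-derived clones the ORF is normally flanked by attL recombination sites, with M13 forward and reverse primer sites on either side for sequence verification.

The plasmid has no stated promoter for expressing the insert and is not itself an expression construct. It serves as a shuttle source from which the mbf1 coding sequence can be moved by LR recombination into any compatible Gateway destination vector. The depositor notes that the ORFs in this collection were cloned open-ended, without a stop codon, so the coding sequence can be read through into a C-terminal tag or fusion partner supplied by the destination vector, while remaining usable for N-terminal fusions provided the destination vector supplies a downstream stop codon. The clone belongs to a collection of Drosophila ORFs assembled for automated screening of protein–DNA interactions at fly regulatory elements. Its typical use is generating tagged or fusion versions of MBF1 for such interaction assays or other expression studies.
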