Addgene plasmid #34483: KHBD00368
Depositing lab: Bart Deplancke. Depositing organization: Swiss Federal Institute of Technology (EPFL). Publication: Automated protein-DNA interaction screening of Drosophila regulatory elements. Korneel Hens, Jean-Daniel Feuz, Alina Isakova, Antonina Lagovitina, Andreas Massouras, Julien Bryois, Patrick Callaerts, Susan E. Celniker, Bart Deplancke. Nat Methods. 2011 Oct 30;8(12):1065-70. 10.1038/nmeth.1763 PubMed 22037703.
Backbone
  Vector backbone: pDONR221
  Backbone manufacturer: Invitrogen
  Backbone size w/o insert (bp): 2536
  Vector type: Gateway Donor Vector
Growth in bacteria
  Bacterial resistance: Kanamycin, 50 μg/mL
  Growth temperature: 37°C
  Growth strain: DH5alpha
  Copy number: High Copy
Gene/Insert
  Gene/Insert name: CG4143 (alt names: FBgn0026208; mbf1; multiprotein bridging factor 1)
  Species: D. melanogaster (fly)
  Insert size (bp): 435
  Entrez Gene: mbf1 (a.k.a. Dmel_CG4143, BcDNA:GH10148, BcDNA:GM01267, CG4143, Dmel\CG4143, MBF-1, MBF1, MRE4, Mbf1)
  Cloning method: Gateway Cloning
  Sequencing primers: 5′ M13F; 3′ M13R
Terms and licenses: Academic/Nonprofit Terms; Industry Terms: Not Available to Industry
Depositor comments: Please note that the ORFs in this collection were cloned open-ended (without a stop codon).
How to cite: KHBD00368 was a gift from Bart Deplancke (Addgene plasmid # 34483 ; http://n2t.net/addgene:34483 ; RRID:Addgene_34483)
